Addgene plasmid #138024: MYMH 19
Purpose: Encodes Ribosome Binding Site (RBS) variant using GFP as a reporter gene
Depositing lab: Meng How Tan. Depositing organization: Nanyang Technological University. Publication: An Expanded Synthetic Biology Toolkit for Gene Expression Control in Acetobacteraceae. Teh MY, Ooi KH, Danny Teo SX, Bin Mansoor ME, Shaun Lim WZ, Tan MH. ACS Synth Biol. 2019 Apr 19;8(4):708-723. doi: 10.1021/acssynbio.8b00168. Epub 2019 Mar 22. PubMed 30865830.
Backbone
  Vector backbone: pSEVA-331Bb
  Vector type: Bacterial Expression
Growth in bacteria
  Bacterial resistance: Chloramphenicol, 25 μg/mL
  Growth temperature: 37°C
  Growth strain: DH5alpha
  Copy number: High Copy
Gene/Insert
  Gene/Insert name: pSEVA-331Bb-3AT-GFP
  Species: Synthetic
  Mutation: AAT GAG GAG AAA
  Cloning method: Restriction Enzyme; 5′ cloning site Unknown (unknown if destroyed)
Terms and licenses: Academic/Nonprofit Terms; Industry Terms: Not Available to Industry
Depositor comments: Intermediate expression
How to cite: MYMH 19 was a gift from Meng How Tan (Addgene plasmid # 138024 ; http://n2t.net/addgene:138024 ; RRID:Addgene_138024)
