[The description below was written by a language model from this plasmid's Addgene catalogue record and pLannotate feature annotations shown in this document.]
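Description:
MYMH 19 is a small (about 3.8 kb) bacterial expression plasmid built on pSEVA-331Bb, a BioBrick-compatible version of a SEVA broad-host-range vector. It replicates from the pBBR1 oriV together with the pBBR1 Rep protein, a system derived from Bordetella bronchiseptica that functions in many Gram-negative species. It also carries an incP oriT, so it can be mobilised by conjugation into hosts that are hard to transform. Selection is by chloramphenicol, through a cat gene driven by its own promoter. The cargo region is insulated from the rest of the backbone by lambda t0 and rrnB T1 terminators. The record lists it as high copy when propagated in a standard E. coli cloning strain.

The payload sits between the BioBrick prefix and suffix. It consists of a short upstream control region in which two lac operator sites are annotated, a synthetic ribosome binding site variant (designated 3AT in the insert name), a fluorescent reporter coding sequence, and a double terminator made of rrnB T1 and T7Te. No promoter is explicitly annotated or named in the record, and no lacI gene is present on the plasmid. The catalogue describes the reporter as GFP, whereas the automated annotation labels the open reading frame hfriFP; this probably reflects sequence-similarity matching rather than a different reporter, but the record does not resolve it.

The plasmid belongs to a set of RBS variants in which fluorescence output reports translation initiation strength. The depositor classes this variant as giving intermediate expression. The set is part of a synthetic biology toolkit for tuning gene expression in Acetobacteraceae.
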