Features (pLannotate 1.2.2; 14 found; start..end, strand, type, name):
      4..98      +  terminator     lambda t0 terminator: transcription terminator from phage lambda
    146..248     +  promoter       cat promoter: promoter of the E. coli cat gene encoding chloramphenicol acetyltransferase
    249..905     +  CDS            cat: CAT_ECOLX - Experimental evidence at protein level: Swiss-Prot protein existence level 1. This enzyme is an effector of chloramphenicol resistance in bacteria. From Escherichia coli. This protein is used as a marker in many commonly used cloning vectors, such as pACYC184.
   1057..1165    +  oriT           oriT: incP origin of transfer
   1176..1838    -  CDS            pBBR1 Rep: replication protein for the broad-host-range plasmid pBBR1 from Bordetella bronchiseptica
   1839..2610    -  rep_origin     pBBR1 oriV: replication origin of the broad-host-range plasmid pBBR1 from Bordetella bronchiseptica; requires the pBBR1 Rep protein for replication
   2725..2811    -  terminator     rrnB T1 terminator: Escherichia coli rrnB; transcription terminator T1 from the E. coli rrnB gene
   2850..2871    +  misc_feature   BioBrick prefix: BioBrick prefix for parts that do not start with "ATG"
   2874..2890    +  protein_bind   lac operator: The lac repressor binds to the lac operator to inhibit transcription in E. coli. This inhibition can be relieved by adding lactose or isopropyl-β-D-thiogalactopyranoside (IPTG). lac repressor encoded by lacI
   2897..2913    +  protein_bind   lac operator: The lac repressor binds to the lac operator to inhibit transcription in E. coli. This inhibition can be relieved by adding lactose or isopropyl-β-D-thiogalactopyranoside (IPTG). lac repressor encoded by lacI
   2953..3666    +  CDS            hfriFP: hfriFP is a fluorescent protein published in 2013, derived from Herbaspirillum frisingense.
   3689..3760    +  terminator     rrnB T1 terminator: transcription terminator T1 from the E. coli rrnB gene
   3776..3803    +  terminator     T7Te terminator: phage T7 early transcription terminator
   3810..3830    +  misc_feature   BioBrick suffix: universal suffix for all parts
>Addgene plasmid #138024 | MYMH 19 | addgene full sequence | sequence record 274820 | Addgene NGS Result
TTGGACTCCTGTTGATAGATCCAGTAATGACCTCAGAACTCCATCTGGATTTGTTCAGAACGCTCGGTTG
CCGCCGGGCGTTTTTTATTGGTGAGAATCCAGGGGTCCCCAATAATTACGATTTAAATTGGCGAAAATGA
GACGTTGATCGGCACGTAAGAGGTTCCAACTTTCACCATAATGAAATAAGATCACTACCGGGCGTATTTT
TTGAGTTATCGAGATTTTCAGGAGCTAAGGAAGCTAAAATGGAGAAAAAAATCACTGGATATACCACCGT
TGATATATCCCAATGGCATCGTAAAGAACATTTTGAGGCATTTCAGTCAGTTGCTCAATGTACCTATAAC
CAGACCGTTCAGCTGGATATTACGGCCTTTTTAAAGACCGTAAAGAAAAATAAGCACAAGTTTTATCCGG
CCTTTATTCACATTCTTGCCCGCCTGATGAATGCTCATCCGGAATTTCGTATGGCAATGAAAGACGGTGA
GCTGGTGATATGGGATAGTGTTCACCCTTGTTACACCGTTTTCCATGAGCAAACTGAAACGTTTTCATCG
CTCTGGAGTGAATACCACGACGATTTCCGGCAGTTTCTACACATATATTCGCAAGATGTGGCGTGTTACG
GTGAAAACCTGGCCTATTTCCCTAAAGGGTTTATTGAGAATATGTTTTTCGTCTCAGCCAATCCCTGGGT
GAGTTTCACCAGTTTTGATTTAAACGTGGCCAATATGGACAACTTCTTCGCCCCCGTTTTCACCATGGGC
AAATATTATACGCAAGGCGACAAGGTGCTGATGCCGCTGGCGATTCAGGTTCATCATGCCGTTTGTGATG
GCTTCCATGTCGGCAGAATGCTTAATGAATTACAACAGTACTGCGATGAGTGGCAGGGCGGGGCGTAATT
TGACTTTTGTCCTTTTCCGCTGCATAACCCTGCTTCGGGGTCATTATAGCGATTTTTTCGGTATATCCAT
CCTTTTTCGCACGATATACAGGATTTTGCCAAAGGGTTCGTGTAGACTTTCCTTGGTGTATCCAACGGCG
TCAGCCGGGCAGGATAGGTGAAGTAGGCCCACCCGCGAGCGGGTGTTCCTTCTTCACTGTCCCTTATTCG
CACCTGGCGGTGCTCAACGGGAATCCTGCTCTGCGAGGCTGGCCGTAGGCCGGCCCTACCGGCGCGGCAG
CGTTACCCGTGTCGGCGGCTCCAACGGCTCGCCATCGTCCAGAAAACACGGCTCATCGGGCATCGGCAGG
CGCTGCTGCCCGCGCCGTTCCCATTCCTCCGTTTCGGTCAAGGCTGGCAGGTCTGGTTCCATGCCCGGAA
TGCCGGGCTGGCTGGGCGGCTCCTCGCCGGGGCCGGTCGGTAGTTGCTGCTCGCCCGGATACAGGGTCGG
GATGCGGCGCAGGTCGCCATGCCCCAACAGCGATTCGTCCTGGTCGTCGTGATCAACCACCACGGCGGCA
CTGAACACCGACAGGCGCAACTGGTCGCGGGGCTGGCCCCACGCCACGCGGTCATTGACCACGTAGGCCG
ACACGGTGCCGGGGCCGTTGAGCTTCACGACGGAGATCCAGCGCTCGGCCACCAAGTCCTTGACTGCGTA
TTGGACCGTCCGCAAAGAACGTCCGATGAGCTTGGAAAGTGTCTTCTGGCTGACCACCACGGCGTTCTGG
TGGCCCATCTGCGCCACGAGGTGATGCAGCAGCATTGCCGCCGTGGGTTTCCTCGCAATAAGCCCGGCCC
ACGCCTCATGCGCTTTGCGTTCCGTTTGCACCCAGTGACCGGGCTTGTTCTTGGCTTGAATGCCGATTTC
TCTGGACTGCGTGGCCATGCTTATCTCCATGCGGTAGGGGTGCCGCACGGTTGCGGCACCATGCGCAATC
AGCTGCAACTTTTCGGCAGCGCGACAACAATTATGCGTTGCGTAAAAGTGGCAGTCAATTACAGATTTTC
TTTAACCTACGCAATGAGCTATTGCGGGGGGTGCCGCAATGAGCTGTTGCGTACCCCCCTTTTTTAAGTT
GTTGATTTTTAAGTCTTTCGCATTTCGCCCTATATCTAGTTCTTTGGTGCCCAAAGAAGGGCACCCCTGC
GGGGTTCCCCCACGCCTTCGGCGCGGCTCCCCCTCCGGCAAAAAGTGGCCCCTCCGGGGCTTGTTGATCG
ACTGCGCGGCCTTCGGCCTTGCCCAAGGTGGCGCTGCCCCCTTGGAACCCCCGCACTCGCCGCCGTGAGG
CTCGGGGGGCAGGCGGGCGGGCTTCGCCCTTCGACTGCCCCCACTCGCATAGGCTTGGGTCGTTCCAGGC
GCGTCAAGGCCAAGCCGCTGCGCGGTCGCTGCGCGAGCCTTGACCCGCCTTCCACTTGGTGTCCAACCGG
CAAGCGAAGCGCGCAGGCCGCAGGCCGGAGGCTTTTCCCCAGAGAAAATTAAAAAAATTGATGGGGCAAG
GCCGCAGGCCGCGCAGTTGGAGCCGGTGGGTATGTGGTCGAAGGCTGGGTAGCCGGTGGGCAATCCCTGT
GGTCAAGCTCGTGGGCAGGCGCAGCCTGTCCATCAGCTTGTCCAGCAGGGTTGTCCACGGGCCGAGCGAA
GCGAGCCAGCCGGTGGCCGCTCGCGGCCATCGTCCACATATCCACGGGCTGGCAAGGGAGCGCAGCGACC
GCGCAGGGCGAAGCCCGGAGAGCAAGCCCGTAGGGGGGGCGCGCCCAGCTGTCTAGGGCGGCGGATTTGT
CCTACTCAGGAGAGCGTTCACCGACAAACAACAGATAAAACGAAAGGCCCAGTCTTTCGACTGAGCCTTT
CGTTTTATTTGATGCCTTTAATTAAAGCGGATAACAATTTCACACAGGAGAATTCGCGGCCGCTTCTAGA
GAATTGTGAGCGGATAACAATTGACATTGTGAGCGGATAACAAGATACTGAGCACATACTAGAGAATGAG
GAGAAATACTAGATGCGTAAAGGAGAAGAACTTTTCACTGGAGTTGTCCCAATTCTTGTTGAATTAGATG
GTGATGTTAATGGGCACAAATTTTCTGTCAGTGGAGAGGGTGAAGGTGATGCAACATACGGAAAACTTAC
CCTTAAATTTATTTGCACTACTGGAAAACTACCTGTTCCATGGCCAACACTTGTCACTACTTTCGGTTAT
GGTGTTCAATGCTTTGCGAGATACCCAGATCATATGAAACAGCATGACTTTTTCAAGAGTGCCATGCCCG
AAGGTTATGTACAGGAAAGAACTATATTTTTCAAAGATGACGGGAACTACAAGACACGTGCTGAAGTCAA
GTTTGAAGGTGATACCCTTGTTAATAGAATCGAGTTAAAAGGTATTGATTTTAAAGAAGATGGAAACATT
CTTGGACACAAATTGGAATACAACTATAACTCACACAATGTATACATCATGGCAGACAAACAAAAGAATG
GAATCAAAGTTAACTTCAAAATTAGACACAACATTGAAGATGGAAGCGTTCAACTAGCAGACCATTATCA
ACAAAATACTCCAATTGGCGATGGCCCTGTCCTTTTACCAGACAACCATTACCTGTCCACACAATCTGCC
CTTTCGAAAGATCCCAACGAAAAGAGAGACCACATGGTCCTTCTTGAGTTTGTAACAGCTGCTGGGATTA
CACATGGCATGGATGAACTATACAAATAATAATACTAGAGCCAGGCATCAAATAAAACGAAAGGCTCAGT
CGAAAGACTGGGCCTTTCGTTTTATCTGTTGTTTGTCGGTGAACGCTCTCTACTAGAGTCACACTGGCTC
ACCTTCGGGTGGGCCTTTCTGCGTTTATATACTAGTAGCGGCCGCTGCAGC
